>Addgene plasmid #154490 | pEPYC0CM0282 | depositor full sequence | sequence record 299299 | pEPYC0CM0282 sequence 2472 bps
AACACGCCACATCTTGCGAATATATGTGTAGAAACTGCCGGAAATCGTCGTGGTATTCACTCCAGAGCGA
TGAAAACGTTTCAGTTTGCTCATGGAAAACGGTGTAACAAGGGTGAACACTATCCCATATCACCAGCTCA
CCGTCTTTCATTGCCATACGAAATTCCGGATGAGCATTCATCAGGCGGGCAAGAATGTGAATAAAGGCCG
GATAAAACTTGTGCTTATTTTTCTTTACGGTCTTTAAAAAGGCCGTAATATCCAGCTGAACGGTCTGGTT
ATAGGTACATTGAGCAACTGACTGAAATGCCTCAAAATGTTCTTTACGATGCCATTGGGATATATCAACG
GTGGTATATCCAGTGATTTTTTTCTCCATTTTAGCTTCCTTAGCTCCTGAAAATCTCGATAACTCAAAAA
ATACGCCCGGTAGTGATCTTATTTCATTATGGTGAAAGTTGGAACCTCTTACGTGCCCGATCAACTCGAG
TGCCACCTGACGTCTAAGAAACCATTATTATCATGACATTAACCTATAAAAATAGGCGTATCACGAGGCA
GAATTTCAGATAAAAAAAATCCTTAGCTTTCGCTAAGGATGATTTCTGGAATTCGGTCTCAGGAGGTCAA
CATGGTGGAGCACGACACTCTGGTCTACTCCAAAAATGTCAAAGATACAGTCTCAGAAGATCAAAGGGCT
ATTGAGACTTTTCAACAAAGGATAATTTCGGGAAACCTCCTCGGATTCCATTGCCCAGCTATCTGTCACT
TCGAAAAGGAAGGTGGCTCCTACAAATGCCATCATTGCGATAAAGGAAAGGCTATCATTCAAGATCTCTC
TGCCGACAGTGGTCCCAAAGATGGACCCCCACCCACGAGGAGCATCGTGGAAAAAGAAGAGGTTCCAACC
ACGTCTACAAAGCAAGTGGATTGATGTGACATCTCCACTGACGTAAGGGATGACGCACAATCCCACTATC
CTTCGCAAGACCCTTCCTCTATATAAGGAAGTTCATTTCATTTGGAGAGGACACGCTACTCGAGACCCTG
CAGTCCGGCAAAAAAGGGCAAGGTGTCACCACCCTGCCCTTTTTCTTTAAAACCGAAAAGATTACTTCGC
GTTATGCAGGCTTCCTCGCTCACTGACTCGCTGCGCTCGGTCGTTCGGCTGCGGCGAGCGGTATCAGCTC
ACTCAAAGGCGGTAATACGGTTATCCACAGAATCAGGGGATAACGCAGGAAAGAACATGTGAGCAAAAGG
CCAGCAAAAGGCCAGGAACCGTAAAAAGGCCGCGTTGCTGGCGTTTTTCCACAGGCTCCGCCCCCCTGAC
GAGCATCACAAAAATCGACGCTCAAGTCAGAGGTGGCGAAACCCGACAGGACTATAAAGATACCAGGCGT
TTCCCCCTGGAAGCTCCCTCGTGCGCTCTCCTGTTCCGACCCTGCCGCTTACCGGATACCTGTCCGCCTT
TCTCCCTTCGGGAAGCGTGGCGCTTTCTCATAGCTCACGCTGTAGGTATCTCAGTTCGGTGTAGGTCGTT
CGCTCCAAGCTGGGCTGTGTGCACGAACCCCCCGTTCAGCCCGACCGCTGCGCCTTATCCGGTAACTATC
GTCTTGAGTCCAACCCGGTAAGACACGACTTATCGCCACTGGCAGCAGCCACTGGTAACAGGATTAGCAG
AGCGAGGTATGTAGGCGGTGCTACAGAGTTCTTGAAGTGGTGGCCTAACTACGGCTACACTAGAAGAACA
GTATTTGGTATCTGCGCTCTGCTGAAGCCAGTTACCTTCGGAAAAAGAGTTGGTAGCTCTTGATCCGGCA
AACAAACCACCGCTGGTAGCGGTGGTTTTTTTGTTTGCAAGCAGCAGATTACGCGCAGAAAAAAAGGATC
TCAAGAAGATCCTTTGATCTTTTCTACGGGGTCTGACGCTCAGTGGAACGAAAACTCACGTTAAGGGATT
TTGGTCATGAGATTATCAAAAAGGATCTTCACCTAGATCCTTTTAAATTAAAAATGAAGTTTTAAATCAA
TCTAAAGTATATATGAGTAAACTTGGTCTGACAGCTCGAGGCTTGGATTCTCACCAATAAAAAACGCCCG
GCGGCAACCGAGCGTTCTGAACAAATCCAGATGGAGTTCTGAGGTCATTACTGGATCTATCAACAGGAGT
CCAAGCGAGCTCGATATCAAATTACGCCCCGCCCTGCCACTCATCGCAGTACTGTTGTAATTCATTAAGC
ATTCTGCCGACATGGAAGCCATCACAAACGGCATGATGAACCTGAATCGCCAGCGGCATCAGCACCTTGT
CGCCTTGCGTATAATATTTGCCCATGGTGAAAACGGGGGCGAAGAAGTTGTCCATATTGGCCACGTTTAA
ATCAAAACTGGTGAAACTCACCCAGGGATTGGCTGAGACGAAAAACATATTCTCAATAAACCCTTTAGGG
AAATAGGCCAGGTTTTCACCGT
Features (pLannotate 1.2.2; 8 found; start..end, strand, type, name):
    380..477     -  promoter       cat promoter: promoter of the E. coli cat gene encoding chloramphenicol acetyltransferase
    563..606     -  terminator     bacterial terminator: putative bacterial transcription terminator
    703..1033    +  promoter       CaMV 35S promoter: strong constitutive promoter from cauliflower mosaic virus
    985..1031    +  promoter       minimal CaMV 35S promoter: minimal 35S promoter from cauliflower mosaic virus
   1054..1111    +  terminator     his operon terminator: This putative transcriptin terminator from the E. coli his operon has a 2-bp deletion introduced during synthesis. Its efficiency has not been determined.
   1306..1894    -  rep_origin     ori: high-copy-number ColE1/pMB1/pBR322/pUC origin of replication
   2077..2171    -  terminator     lambda t0 terminator: transcription terminator from phage lambda
   2195..379     -  CDS            cat (across the origin): CAT_ECOLX - Experimental evidence at protein level: Swiss-Prot protein existence level 1. This enzyme is an effector of chloramphenicol resistance in bacteria. From Escherichia coli. This protein is used as a marker in many commonly used cloning vectors, such as pACYC184.
