[The description below was written by a language model from this plasmid's Addgene catalogue record and pLannotate feature annotations shown in this document.]
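Description:
pEPYC0CM0282 is a small (about 2.5 kb) Phytobrick Level 0 part plasmid built in the pUAP1 universal acceptor backbone, a synthetic-biology vector used to domesticate standard DNA parts for Type IIS (Golden Gate/MoClo-style) assembly. It is maintained in E. coli through a high-copy ColE1/pUC-type origin of replication and selected with chloramphenicol. Resistance is provided by the cat (chloramphenicol acetyltransferase) gene, which is driven by its own promoter and followed by the lambda t0 terminator. The part was inserted at BpiI sites that were destroyed during cloning. The cloning position is flanked by bacterial transcription terminators (a putative bacterial terminator upstream and a his operon terminator downstream), which insulate the part from read-through transcription in the bacterial host.

The payload is a synthetic promoter part named 35s(ΔRWPRK1). The feature table identifies it as a roughly 330 bp cauliflower mosaic virus 35S promoter sequence that includes the minimal 35S core region at its 3′ end. The name suggests a 35S variant in which a site related to RWP-RK transcription factors has been removed or altered, but the record does not describe the exact change. There is no coding sequence, reporter or plant terminator in the plasmid, so it carries only the promoter element and is not itself an expression or plant transformation vector. It is intended to be combined with other Level 0 parts, such as coding sequences and terminators, into plant transcriptional units. It was deposited with work on the rational design of minimal synthetic plant promoters, where such variants would serve to compare regulatory element contributions to promoter activity.
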