Addgene plasmid #154490: pEPYC0CM0282
Purpose: Phytobricks Level 0 part
Depositing lab: Nicola Patron. Depositing organization: Earlham Institute. Publication: Rational design of minimal synthetic promoters for plants. Cai YM, Kallam K, Tidd H, Gendarini G, Salzman A, Patron NJ. Nucleic Acids Res. 2020 Aug 28. pii: 5897334. doi: 10.1093/nar/gkaa682. PubMed 32856047.
Backbone
  Vector backbone: pUAP1
  Vector type: Synthetic Biology
Growth in bacteria
  Bacterial resistance: Chloramphenicol, 25 μg/mL
  Growth temperature: 37°C
  Growth strain: NEB Stable
  Copy number: High Copy
Gene/Insert
  Gene/Insert name: 35s(ΔRWPRK1)
  Species: Synthetic
  Cloning method: Restriction Enzyme; 5′ cloning site BpiI (destroyed during cloning); 3′ cloning site BpiI (destroyed during cloning)
Terms and licenses: Academic/Nonprofit Terms; Industry Terms: Not Available to Industry
Depositor comments: Please visit https://www.biorxiv.org/content/10.1101/2020.05.14.095406v1 for bioRxiv preprint.
How to cite: pEPYC0CM0282 was a gift from Nicola Patron (Addgene plasmid # 154490 ; http://n2t.net/addgene:154490 ; RRID:Addgene_154490)
